Addgene plasmid #176881: pMC-9-35S-11
Purpose: MoClo Level 0 plasmid, contains 35S
Depositing lab: Daniel Voytas. Depositing organization: University of Minnesota. Publication: Direct delivery and fast-treated Agrobacterium co-culture (Fast-TrACC) plant transformation methods for Nicotiana benthamiana. Cody JP, Maher MF, Nasti RA, Starker CG, Chamness JC, Voytas DF. Nat Protoc. 2022 Oct 17. pii: 10.1038/s41596-022-00749-9. doi: 10.1038/s41596-022-00749-9. PubMed 36253612.
Backbone
  Vector backbone: pICH41276
  Vector type: Plant Expression
Growth in bacteria
  Bacterial resistance: Spectinomycin, 50 μg/mL
  Growth temperature: 37°C
  Growth strain: DH5alpha
  Copy number: High Copy
Gene/Insert
  Gene/Insert name: 35S terminator
  Species: Cauliflower Mosaic Virus
  Mutation: WT
  Cloning method: Restriction Enzyme; 5′ cloning site Unknown (unknown if destroyed); 3′ cloning site Unknown (unknown if destroyed)
Terms and licenses: Academic/Nonprofit Terms; Industry Terms: Not Available to Industry
Depositor comments: MoClo compatible
How to cite: pMC-9-35S-11 was a gift from Daniel Voytas (Addgene plasmid # 176881 ; http://n2t.net/addgene:176881 ; RRID:Addgene_176881)
