[The description below was written by a language model from this plasmid's Addgene catalogue record and pLannotate feature annotations shown in this document.]
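Description:
pMC-9-35S-11 is a small (about 2.4 kb) MoClo Level 0 part plasmid built on the pICH41276 backbone and catalogued as a plant expression vector component. It carries no expression cassette of its own. Instead it stores a single standardized part for Golden Gate-style modular assembly. The purpose field says only that it "contains 35S", but the insert field specifies the wild-type 35S terminator from cauliflower mosaic virus. The feature table agrees with this, annotating a roughly 175 bp CaMV polyadenylation signal and no 35S promoter. The cloning sites flanking the insert are recorded as unknown, and the Type IIS sites and fusion overhangs that would define the part's position in the MoClo syntax are not annotated.

The plasmid replicates in E. coli from a high-copy ColE1/pUC-type origin. Selection is with spectinomycin through the aadA gene, an aminoglycoside adenylyltransferase that also confers streptomycin resistance, and an AmpR (bla) promoter is annotated upstream of it. The short lacI, integrase and gentamicin acetyltransferase fragments in the table are partial matches. They are probably remnants of the backbone and of the integron-derived resistance cassette rather than functional genes.

In use, the terminator part would be combined with promoter and coding-sequence Level 0 modules to build complete plant transcription units, in which the CaMV signal directs 3′ end processing and polyadenylation of the transcript. These units are then moved into higher-level vectors. The associated publication concerns direct delivery and Fast-TrACC Agrobacterium co-culture transformation of Nicotiana benthamiana, which points to its role as one part of a toolkit for assembling constructs for those plant transformation methods.
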