Features (pLannotate 1.2.2; 7 found; start..end, strand, type, name):
     77..665     +  rep_origin     ori: high-copy-number ColE1/pMB1/pBR322/pUC origin of replication
    848..897     +  CDS            lacI (fragment): lac repressor; lacI; The lac repressor binds to the lac operator to inhibit transcription in E. coli. This inhibition can be relieved by adding lactose or isopropyl-β-D-thiogalactopyranoside (IPTG).
    923..1097    +  polyA_signal   CaMV poly(A) signal: cauliflower mosaic virus polyadenylation signal
   1233..1337    +  promoter       AmpR promoter: bla
   1328..1408    -  CDS            int (fragment): INT2_ECOLX - Protein inferred from homology: Swiss-Prot protein existence level 3. Putative integrase believed to be involved in the insertion of antibiotic resistance genes into plasmids and transposons. From Escherichia coli.
   1496..1552    +  CDS            GmR (fragment): gentamycin acetyltransferase; aacC1; confers resistance to gentamycin
   1559..2347    +  CDS            aadA: S3AD_ECOLX - Experimental evidence at protein level: Swiss-Prot protein existence level 1. Mediates bacterial resistance to the antibiotics streptomycin and spectinomycin. From Escherichia coli.
>Addgene plasmid #176881 | pMC-9-35S-11 | addgene full sequence | sequence record 348321 | Addgene NGS Result
TCATGACCAAAATCCCTTAACGTGAGTTTTCGTTCCACTGAGCGTCAGACCCCGTAGAAAAGATCAAAGG
ATCTTCTTGAGATCCTTTTTTTCTGCGCGTAATCTGCTGCTTGCAAACAAAAAAACCACCGCTACCAGCG
GTGGTTTGTTTGCCGGATCAAGAGCTACCAACTCTTTTTCCGAAGGTAACTGGCTTCAGCAGAGCGCAGA
TACCAAATACTGTTCTTCTAGTGTAGCCGTAGTTAGGCCACCACTTCAAGAACTCTGTAGCACCGCCTAC
ATACCTCGCTCTGCTAATCCTGTTACCAGTGGCTGCTGCCAGTGGCGATAAGTCGTGTCTTACCGGGTTG
GACTCAAGACGATAGTTACCGGATAAGGCGCAGCGGTCGGGCTGAACGGGGGGTTCGTGCACACAGCCCA
GCTTGGAGCGAACGACCTACACCGAACTGAGATACCTACAGCGTGAGCTATGAGAAAGCGCCACGCTTCC
CGAAGGGAGAAAGGCGGACAGGTATCCGGTAAGCGGCAGGGTCGGAACAGGAGAGCGCACGAGGGAGCTT
CCAGGGGGAAACGCCTGGTATCTTTATAGTCCTGTCGGGTTTCGCCACCTCTGACTTGAGCGTCGATTTT
TGTGATGCTCGTCAGGGGGGCGGAGCCTATGGAAAAACGCCAGCAACGCGGCCTTTTTACGGTTCCTGGC
CTTTTGCTGGCCTTTTGCTCACATGTTCTTTCCTGCGTTATCCCCTGATTCTGTGGATAACCGTATTACC
GCCTTTGAGTGAGCTGATACCGCTCGCCGCAGCCGAACGACCGAGCGCAGCGAGTCAGTGAGCGAGGAAG
CGGAAGAGCGCCCAATACGCAAACCGCCTCTCCCCGCGCGTTGGCCGATTCATTAATCACTCTGTGGTCT
CAGCTTCTCGAGTTTCTCCATAATAATGTGTGAGTAGTTCCCAGATAAGGGAATTAGGGTTCCTATAGGG
TTTCGCTCATGTGTTGAGCATATAAGAAACCCTTAGTATGTATTTGTATTTGTAAAATACTTCTATCAAT
AAAATTTCTAATTCCTAAAACCAAAATCCAGTACTAAAATCCAGATCCCCCGAATTACGCTTGAGACCAC
GAAGTGGCTCTTCAGTGGACGAAAGGGCCTCGTGATACGCCTATTTTTATAGGTTAATGTCATGATAATA
ATGGTTTCTTAGACGTCAGGTGGCACTTTTCGGGGAAATGTGCGCGGAACCCCTATTTGTTTATTTTTCT
AAATACATTCAAATATGTATCCGCTCATGAGACAATAACCCTGATAAATGCTTCAATAATATTGAAAAAG
GAAGAGTATGCGCTCACGCAACTGGTCCAGAACCTTGACCGAACGCAGCGGTGGTAACGGCGCAGTGGCG
GTTTTCATGGCTTGTTATGACTGTTTTTTTTTGGGGTACAGTCTATGCCTCGGGCATCCAAGCAGCAAGC
GCGTTACGCCGTGGGTCGATGTTTGATGTTATGGAGCAGCAACGATGTTACGCAGCAGGGCAGTCGCCCT
AAAACAAAGTTAAACATCATGAGGGAAGCGGTGATCGCCGAAGTATCGACTCAACTATCAGAGGTAGTTG
GCGTCATCGAGCGCCATCTCGAACCGACGTTGCTGGCCGTACATTTGTACGGCTCCGCAGTGGATGGCGG
CCTGAAGCCACACAGCGATATTGATTTGCTGGTTACGGTGACCGTAAGGCTTGATGAAACAACGCGGCGA
GCTTTGATCAACGACCTTTTGGAAACTTCGGCTTCCCCTGGAGAGAGCGAGATTCTCCGCGCTGTAGAAG
TCACCATTGTTGTGCACGACGACATCATTCCGTGGCGTTATCCAGCTAAGCGCGAACTGCAATTTGGAGA
ATGGCAGCGCAATGACATTCTTGCAGGTATCTTCGAGCCAGCCACGATCGACATTGATCTGGCTATCTTG
CTGACAAAAGCAAGAGAACATAGCGTTGCCTTGGTAGGTCCAGCGGCGGAGGAACTCTTTGATCCGGTTC
CTGAACAGGATCTATTTGAGGCGCTAAATGAAACCTTAACGCTATGGAACTCGCCGCCCGACTGGGCTGG
CGATGAGCGAAATGTAGTGCTTACGTTGTCCCGCATTTGGTACAGCGCAGTAACCGGCAAAATCGCGCCG
AAGGATGTCGCTGCCGACTGGGCAATGGAGCGCCTGCCGGCCCAGTATCAGCCCGTCATACTTGAAGCTA
GACAGGCTTATCTTGGACAAGAAGAAGATCGCTTGGCCTCGCGCGCAGATCAGTTGGAAGAATTTGTCCA
TTACGTAAAAGGCGAGATCACCAAGGTAGTCGGCAAATAACTGTCAGACCAAGTTTACTCATATATACTT
TAGATTGATTTAAAACTTCATTTTTAATTTAAAAGGATCTAGGTGAAGATCCTTTTTGATAATC
